Addgene plasmid #225051: PB-TRE-ETV2
Purpose: PiggyBac vector encoding doxycycline-inducible codon-optimized human ETV2
Depositing lab: Sean Palecek & Eric Shusta. Depositing organization: University of Wisconsin, Madison. Publication: ETV2 Overexpression Promotes Efficient Differentiation of Pluripotent Stem Cells to Endothelial Cells. Ding Y, Tamhankar S, Du F, Christopherson T, Schlueter N, Cohen JR, Shusta EV, Palecek SP. Biotechnol Bioeng. 2025 Jul;122(7):1914-1928. doi: 10.1002/bit.28979. Epub 2025 Mar 25. PubMed 40134129.
Backbone
  Vector backbone: PB-TRE3G
  Backbone size w/o insert (bp): 8075
  Total vector size (bp): 9104
  Vector type: Mammalian Expression
  Selectable markers: Hygromycin
Growth in bacteria
  Bacterial resistance: Ampicillin, 100 μg/mL
  Growth temperature: 30°C
  Growth strain: NEB Stable
  Copy number: High Copy
Gene/Insert
  Gene/Insert name: ETS Variant Transcription Factor 2 (alt name: ETV2)
  Species: H. sapiens (human)
  Insert size (bp): 1029
  Mutation: Codon Optimized
  GenBank ID: NP_001287903.1
  Entrez Gene: ETV2 (a.k.a. ER71, ETSRP71)
  Promoter: TRE3G
  Cloning method: Restriction Enzyme; 5′ cloning site NheI (not destroyed); 3′ cloning site AgeI (not destroyed)
  Sequencing primers: 5′ GTACGGTGGGCGCCTATAAA
Terms and licenses: Academic/Nonprofit Terms; Industry Terms: Not Available to Industry
How to cite: PB-TRE-ETV2 was a gift from Sean Palecek & Eric Shusta (Addgene plasmid # 225051 ; http://n2t.net/addgene:225051 ; RRID:Addgene_225051)
