[The description below was written by a language model from this plasmid's Addgene catalogue record and pLannotate feature annotations shown in this document.]
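Description:
PB-TRE-ETV2 is a 9.1 kb mammalian expression plasmid built on the PB-TRE3G backbone. It is a piggyBac transposon vector designed to place a doxycycline-inducible human ETV2 cassette into the genome of mammalian cells. In bacteria it is maintained through a high-copy ColE1/pUC-type origin and selected with ampicillin (β-lactamase under its own promoter). The backbone also carries an f1 origin and remnants of a lacZα/lac promoter cloning region. The automated annotation does not call the piggyBac terminal repeats. The transposon nature of the vector therefore rests on the catalogue description, and the short hits to a lambda phage portal protein on either side of the cargo are probably incidental matches.

The payload is an all-in-one Tet-On arrangement. A TRE3G promoter drives a codon-optimized open reading frame of about 1 kb encoding human ETV2 (ER71/ETSRP71), an ETS-family transcription factor. The insert was cloned between NheI and AgeI sites and is followed by an HSV TK polyadenylation signal. Downstream, a constitutive composite promoter (the EF-1α core promoter fused to an HTLV-1 LTR segment) drives a reverse tetracycline transactivator annotated as rtTA3 with a VP16-derived activation domain. A hygromycin resistance gene follows, then a WPRE fragment and an SV40 poly(A) signal. How the transactivator and HygR coding regions are linked is not annotated, although their spacing suggests a single transcription unit.

Cells carrying the integrated cassette can be selected with hygromycin. Adding doxycycline lets the transactivator bind TRE3G and switch on ETV2. The associated publication used ETV2 overexpression to drive efficient differentiation of pluripotent stem cells into endothelial cells. No transposase is annotated in the plasmid, so one would have to be supplied separately.
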