Features (pLannotate 1.2.2; 23 found; start..end, strand, type, name):
      1..105     -  promoter       AmpR promoter: bla
    158..586     -  rep_origin     f1 ori (sequence partly withheld): f1 bacteriophage origin of replication; arrow indicates direction of (+) strand synthesis
    591..746     -  CDS            lacZα (fragment): LacZα fragment of β-galactosidase; lacZ fragment
    748..867     +  CDS            B (fragment): PORTL_LAMBD - Experimental evidence at protein level: Swiss-Prot protein existence level 1. Forms the portal vertex of the capsid (PubMed:6228056, PubMed:6232391). This portal plays critical roles in head assembly, genome packaging, neck/tail attachment, and genome ejection (Probable). The portal protein multimerizes as a single ring-shaped homododecamer arranged around a central channel (PubMed:6232391). Binds to the terminase subunits to form the packaging machine (PubMed:7799432). From Escherichia phage lambda (Bacteriophage lambda).
   1385..1763    +  promoter       TRE3G promoter: 3rd-generation Tet-responsive promoter that can be activated by binding of Tet-On® 3G
   1796..2821    +  CDS            ETV2: ETV2_HUMAN - Also known as ER71, ETSRP71. Experimental evidence at transcript level: Swiss-Prot protein existence level 2. Binds to DNA sequences containing the consensus pentanucleotide 5'-CGGA[AT]-3'. From Homo sapiens (Human).
   2920..2968    +  polyA_signal   HSV TK poly(A) signal: herpes simplex virus thymidine kinase polyadenylation signal (Cole and Stacy, 1985)
   3059..3075    -  polyA_signal   bGH poly(A) signal (fragment): bovine growth hormone polyadenylation signal
   3199..3410    +  promoter       EF-1α core promoter: core promoter for human elongation factor EF-1α
   3423..3691    +  LTR            5' LTR (truncated): truncated 5' long terminal repeat (LTR) from human T-cell leukemia virus (HTLV) type 1
   3725..4422    +  CDS            rtTA3 (fragment): reverse tetracycline transactivator 3 activates expression from Tet-responsive promoters in the presence of doxycycline
   4352..4462    +  CDS            VP48: 3 tandem repeats of the minimal activation domain of herpes simplex virus VP16 (Cheng et al., 2013)
   4543..5562    +  CDS            HygR: aminoglycoside phosphotransferase from E. coli; aph(4)-Ia; confers resistance to hygromycin
   5571..5670    +  misc_feature   WPRE (fragment): woodchuck hepatitis virus posttranscriptional regulatory element
   5674..5795    +  polyA_signal   SV40 poly(A) signal: SV40 polyadenylation signal
   5813..5905    +  ncRNA          G-CSF SLDE: Accession: RF00183 - G-CSF factor stem-loop destabilising element (SLDE)
   6602..7069    +  CDS            B (fragment): PORTL_LAMBD - Experimental evidence at protein level: Swiss-Prot protein existence level 1. Forms the portal vertex of the capsid (PubMed:6228056, PubMed:6232391). This portal plays critical roles in head assembly, genome packaging, neck/tail attachment, and genome ejection (Probable). The portal protein multimerizes as a single ring-shaped homododecamer arranged around a central channel (PubMed:6232391). Binds to the terminase subunits to form the packaging machine (PubMed:7799432). From Escherichia phage lambda (Bacteriophage lambda).
   7107..7123    -  protein_bind   lac operator: The lac repressor binds to the lac operator to inhibit transcription in E. coli. This inhibition can be relieved by adding lactose or isopropyl-β-D-thiogalactopyranoside (IPTG). lac repressor encoded by lacI
   7131..7161    -  promoter       lac promoter: promoter for the E. coli lac operon
   7176..7197    -  protein_bind   CAP binding site: CAP binding activates transcription in the presence of cAMP. E. coli catabolite activator protein
   7210..7302    -  CDS            lacI (fragment): lac repressor; lacI; The lac repressor binds to the lac operator to inhibit transcription in E. coli. This inhibition can be relieved by adding lactose or isopropyl-β-D-thiogalactopyranoside (IPTG).
   7485..8073    -  rep_origin     ori: high-copy-number ColE1/pMB1/pBR322/pUC origin of replication
   8244..9104    -  CDS            AmpR: β-lactamase; bla; confers resistance to ampicillin, carbenicillin, and related antibiotics
>Addgene plasmid #225051 | PB-TRE-ETV2 | addgene full sequence | sequence record 446768 | Addgene NGS Result
ACTCTTCCTTTTTCAATATTATTGAAGCATTTATCAGGGTTATTGTCTCATGAGCGGATACATATTTGAA
TGTATTTAGAAAAATAAACAAATAGGGGTTCCGCGCACATTTCCCCGAAAAGTGCCACCTAAATTGTAAG
CGTTAATATTTTGTTAAAATTCGCGTTAAATTTTTGTTAAATCAGCTCATTTTTTAACCAATAGGCCGAA
ATCGGCAAAATCCCTTATAAATCAAAAGAATAGACCGAGATAGGGT
[37 nt withheld, positions 257-293]
AAAGAACGTGGACTCCAACGTCAAAGG
[49 nt withheld, positions 321-369]
T
[91 nt withheld, positions 371-461]
G
[124 nt withheld, positions 463-586]
CCCATTCGCCATTCAGGCTGCGCAACTGTTGGGAAGGGCGATCGGTGCGGGCCTCTTCGCTATTACGCCA
GCTGGCGAAAGGGGGATGTGCTGCAAGGCGATTAAGTTGGGTAACGCCAGGGTTTTCCCAGTCACGACGT
TGTAAAACGACGGCCAGTGAGCGCGCCTCGTTCATTCACGTTTTTGAACCCGTGGAGGACGGGCAGACTC
GCGGTGCAAATGTGTTTTACAGCGTGATGGAGCAGATGAAGATGCTCGACACGCTGCAGAACACGCAGCT
AGATTAACCCTAGAAAGATAATCATATTGTGACGTACGTTAAAGATAATCATGTGTAAAATTGACGCATG
TGTTTTATCGGTCTGTATATCGAGGTTTATTTATTAATTTGAATAGATATTAAGTTTTATTATATTTACA
CTTACATACTAATAATAAATTCAACAAACAATTTATTTATGTTTATTTATTTATTAAAAAAAACAAAAAC
TCAAAATTTCTTCTATAAAGTAACAAAACTTTTATGAGGGACAGCCCCCCCCCAAAGCCCCCAGGGATGT
AATTACGTCCCTCCCCCGCTAGGGGGCAGCAGCGAGCCGCCCGGGGCTCCGCTCCGGTCCGGCGCTCCCC
CCGCATCCCCGAGCCGGCAGCGTGCGGGGACAGCCCGGGCACGGGGAAGGTGGCACGGGATCGCTTTCCT
CTGAACGCTTCTCGCTGCTCTTTGAGCCTGCAGACACCTGGGGGGATACGGGGAAAAGGCCTCCACGGCC
ACTAGTCTTTCGTCTTCAAGAATTCCTCGAGTTTACTCCCTATCAGTGATAGAGAACGTATGAAGAGTTT
ACTCCCTATCAGTGATAGAGAACGTATGCAGACTTTACTCCCTATCAGTGATAGAGAACGTATAAGGAGT
TTACTCCCTATCAGTGATAGAGAACGTATGACCAGTTTACTCCCTATCAGTGATAGAGAACGTATCTACA
GTTTACTCCCTATCAGTGATAGAGAACGTATATCCAGTTTACTCCCTATCAGTGATAGAGAACGTATAAG
CTTTAGGCGTGTACGGTGGGCGCCTATAAAAGCAGAGCTCGTTTAGTGAACCGTCAGATCGCCTGGAGCA
ATTCCACAACACTTTTGTCTTATACCAACTTTCCGTACCACTTCCTACCCTCGTAAAGGTCTAGAGCTAG
CGAATTCGAATTTGCCACCATGGACCTTTGGAACTGGGATGAAGCAAGTCCGCAAGAAGTACCACCTGGG
AACAAGCTGGCGGGGCTGGAAGGAGCCAAACTCGGGTTTTGCTTCCCGGATCTTGCACTCCAGGGTGATA
CTCCTACTGCAACAGCCGAAACATGTTGGAAAGGAACATCTTCTTCACTCGCCTCATTCCCTCAGCTGGA
TTGGGGATCAGCACTGCTGCATCCAGAAGTCCCATGGGGCGCAGAGCCTGACTCTCAGGCCCTGCCGTGG
TCCGGAGACTGGACAGACATGGCTTGCACCGCCTGGGACTCTTGGTCCGGTGCATCCCAAACGCTTGGTC
CAGCGCCACTCGGTCCGGGTCCCATTCCAGCTGCTGGAAGTGAAGGGGCCGCAGGCCAGAACTGTGTTCC
TGTAGCGGGCGAAGCTACGTCCTGGTCCCGGGCACAAGCAGCCGGTTCTAATACCTCATGGGATTGTAGC
GTTGGCCCCGACGGCGATACGTACTGGGGCTCCGGGCTGGGGGGCGAACCTCGGACCGACTGTACAATCA
GTTGGGGTGGGCCAGCTGGCCCAGATTGTACTACTTCCTGGAATCCCGGATTGCATGCGGGGGGGACTAC
TTCACTCAAGAGGTATCAAAGTTCCGCCCTGACAGTGTGCAGCGAGCCCTCTCCTCAATCAGACCGAGCG
TCTTTGGCTCGGTGCCCGAAGACTAACCACAGGGGTCCCATACAACTGTGGCAATTTTTGCTGGAATTGC
TGCACGACGGTGCTAGAAGTAGTTGCATACGGTGGACTGGAAACTCTAGGGAATTTCAGTTGTGTGACCC
CAAGGAAGTCGCACGCCTTTGGGGGGAACGAAAGAGAAAGCCCGGCATGAACTATGAGAAGTTGAGTAGA
GGTCTTCGGTACTATTATCGAAGAGACATTGTGCGGAAATCAGGAGGCAGGAAGTATACATATAGATTTG
GCGGACGAGTGCCAAGCCTTGCGTATCCTGACTGTGCGGGAGGGGGGCGAGGTGCGGAAACTCAGTAAAA
GGGTTCGATCCCTACCGGTTAGTAATGAGTTTAAACGGGGGAGGCTAACTGAAACACGGAAGGAGACAAT
ACCGGAAGGAACCCGCGCTATGACGGCAATAAAAAGACAGAATAAAACGCACGGGTGTTGGGTCGTTTGT
TCATAAACGCGGGGTTCGGTCCCAGGGCTGGCACTCTGTCGATACCCCACCGAGACCCCATTGGGGCCAA
TACGCCCGCGTTTCTTCCTTTTCCCCACCCCACCCCCCAAGTTCGGGTGAAGGCCCAGGGCTCGCAGCCA
ACGTCGGGGCGGCAGGCCCTGCCATAGCAGATCTGCGAAATCGGATCCAGCTAAATCTAAGTGGATCTGC
GATCGCTCCGGTGCCCGTCAGTGGGCAGAGCGCACATCGCCCACAGTCCCCGAGAAGTTGGGGGGAGGGG
TCGGCAATTGAACGGGTGCCTAGAGAAGGTGGCGCGGGGTAAACTGGGAAAGTGATGTCGTGTACTGGCT
CCGCCTTTTTCCCGAGGGTGGGGGAGAACCGTATATAAGTGCAGTAGTCGCCGTGAACGTTCTTTTTCGC
AACGGGTTTGCCGCCAGAACACAGCTGAAGCTTCGAGGGGCTCGCATCTCTCCTTCACGCGCCCGCCGCC
CTACCTGAGGCCGCCATCCACGCCGGTTGAGTCGCGTTCTGCCGCCTCCCGCCTGTGGTGCCTCCTGAAC
TGCGTCCGCCGTCTAGGTAAGTTTAAAGCTCAGGTCGAGACCGGGCCTTTGTCCGGCGCTCCCTTGGAGC
CTACCTAGACTCAGCCGGCTCTCCACGCTTTGCCTGACCCTGCTTGCTCAACTCTACGTCTTTGTTTCGT
TTTCTGTTCTGCGCCGTTACAGATCTAAGCTGTGACCGGCGCCTACTCTAGAGCCGCCATGTCTAGACTG
GACAAGAGCAAAGTCATAAACTCTGCTCTGGAATTACTCAATGGAGTCGGTATCGAAGGCCTGACGACAA
GGAAACTCGCTCAAAAGCTGGGAGTTGAGCAGCCTACCCTGTACTGGCACGTGAAGAACAAGCGGGCCCT
GCTCGATGCCCTGCCAATCGAGATGCTGGACAGGCATCATACCCACTCCTGCCCCCTGGAAGGCGAGTCA
TGGCAAGACTTTCTGCGGAACAACGCCAAGTCATACCGCTGTGCTCTCCTCTCACATCGCGACGGGGCTA
AAGTGCATCTCGGCACCCGCCCAACAGAGAAACAGTACGAAACCCTGGAAAATCAGCTCGCGTTCCTGTG
TCAGCAAGGCTTCTCCCTGGAGAACGCACTGTACGCTCTGTCCGCCGTGGGCCACTTTACACTGGGCTGC
GTATTGGAGGAACAGGAGCATCAAGTAGCAAAAGAGGAAAGAGAGACACCTACCACCGATTCTATGCCCC
CACTTCTGAAACAAGCAATTGAGCTGTTCGACCGGCAGGGAGCCGAACCTGCCTTCCTTTTCGGCCTGGA
ACTAATCATATGTGGCCTGGAGAAACAGCTAAAGTGCGAAAGCGGCGGGCCGACCGACGCCCTTGACGAT
TTTGACTTAGACATGCTCCCAGCCGATGCCCTTGACGACTTTGACCTTGATATGCTGCCTGCTGACGCTC
TTGACGATTTTGACCTTGACATGCTCCCCGGGGAGGGCAGAGGAAGTCTTCTAACATGCGGTGACGTGGA
GGAGAATCCCGGCCCTGAATTCATGGATAGATCCGGAAAGCCTGAACTCACCGCGACGTCTGTCGAGAAG
TTTCTGATCGAAAAGTTCGACAGCGTCTCCGACCTGATGCAGCTCTCGGAGGGCGAAGAATCTCGTGCTT
TCAGCTTCGATGTAGGAGGGCGTGGATATGTCCTGCGGGTAAATAGCTGCGCCGATGGTTTCTACAAAGA
TCGTTATGTTTATCGGCACTTTGCATCGGCCGCGCTCCCGATTCCGGAAGTGCTTGACATTGGGGAATTC
AGCGAGAGCCTGACCTATTGCATCTCCCGCCGTGCACAGGGTGTCACGTTGCAAGACCTGCCTGAAACCG
AACTGCCCGCTGTTCTGCAGCCGGTCGCGGAGGCCATGGATGCGATCGCTGCGGCCGATCTTAGCCAGAC
GAGCGGGTTCGGCCCATTCGGACCGCAAGGAATCGGTCAATACACTACATGGCGTGATTTCATATGCGCG
ATTGCTGATCCCCATGTGTATCACTGGCAAACTGTGATGGACGACACCGTCAGTGCGTCCGTCGCGCAGG
CTCTCGATGAGCTGATGCTTTGGGCCGAGGACTGCCCCGAAGTCCGGCACCTCGTGCACGCGGATTTCGG
CTCCAACAATGTCCTGACGGACAATGGCCGCATAACAGCGGTCATTGACTGGAGCGAGGCGATGTTCGGG
GATTCCCAATACGAGGTCGCCAACATCTTCTTCTGGAGGCCGTGGTTGGCTTGTATGGAGCAGCAGACGC
GCTACTTCGAGCGGAGGCATCCGGAGCTTGCAGGATCGCCGCGGCTCCGGGCGTATATGCTCCGCATTGG
TCTTGACCAACTCTATCAGAGCTTGGTTGACGGCAATTTCGATGATGCAGCTTGGGCGCAGGGTCGATGC
GACGCAATCGTCCGATCCGGAGCCGGGACTGTCGGGCGTACACAAATCGCCCGCAGAAGCGCGGCCGTCT
GGACCGATGGCTGTGTAGAAGTACTCGCCGATAGTGGAAACCGACGCCCCAGCACTCGTCCGAGGGCAAA
GGAATAAGCCAAGGAACCTCTGGATTACAAAATTTGTGAAAGATTGACTGGTATTCTTAACTATGTTGCT
CCTTTTACGCTATGTGGATACGCTGCTTTAATGCCTTTGTATCAGTTAACTTGTTTATTGCAGCTTATAA
TGGTTACAAATAAAGCAATAGCATCACAAATTTCACAAATAAAGCATTTTTTTCACTGCATTCTAGTTGT
GGTTTGTCCAAACTCATCAATGTATCTTATCATGTCTGGAATTGACTCAAATGATGTCAATTAGTCTATC
AGAAGCTCATCTGGTCTCCCTTCCGGGGGACAAGACATCCCTGTTTAATATTTAAACAGCAGTGTTCCCA
AACTGGGTTCTTATATCCCTTGCTCTGGTCAACCAGGTTGCAGGGTTTCCTGTCCTCACAGGAACGAAGT
CCCTAAAGAAACAGTGGCAGCCAGGTTTAGCCCCGGAATTGACTGGATTCCTTTTTTAGGGCCCATTGGT
ATGGCTTTTTCCCCGTATCCCCCCAGGTGTCTGCAGGCTCAAAGAGCAGCGAGAAGCGTTCAGAGGAAAG
CGATCCCGTGCCACCTTCCCCGTGCCCGGGCTGTCCCCGCACGCTGCCGGCTCGGGGATGCGGGGGGAGC
GCCGGACCGGAGCGGAGCCCCGGGCGGCTCGCTGCTGCCCCCTAGCGGGGGAGGGACGTAATTACATCCC
TGGGGGCTTTGGGGGGGGGCTGTCCCTGATATCTATAACAAGAAAATATATATATAATAAGTTATCACGT
AAGTAGAACATGAAATAACAATATAATTATCGTATGAGTTAAATCTTAAAAGTCACGTAAAAGATAATCA
TGCGTCATTTTGACTCACGCGGTCGTTATAGTTCAAAATCAGTGACACTTACCGCATTGACAAGCACGCC
TCACGGGAGCTCCAAGCGGCGACTGAGATGTCCTAAATGCACAGCGACGGATTCGCGCTATTTAGAAAGA
GAGAGCAATATTTCAAGAATGCATGCGTCAATTTTACGCAGACTATCTTTCTAGGGTTAATCTAGCTGCA
TCAGGATCATATCGTCGGGTCTTTTTTCCGGCTCAGTCATCGCCCAAGCTGGCGCTATCTGGGCATCGGG
GAGGAAGAAGCCCGTGCCTTTTCCCGCGAGGTTGAAGCGGCATGGAAAGAGTTTGCCGAGGATGACTGCT
GCTGCATTGACGTTGAGCGAAAACGCACGTTTACCATGATGATTCGGGAAGGTGTGGCCATGCACGCCTT
TAACGGTGAACTGTTCGTTCAGGCCACCTGGGATACCAGTTCGTCGCGGCTTTTCCGGACACAGTTCCGG
ATGGTCAGCCCGAAGCGCATCAGCAACCCGAACAATACCGGCGACAGCCGGAACTGCCGTGCCGGTGTGC
AGATTAATGACAGCGGTGCGGCGCTGGGATATTACGTCAGCGAGGACGGGTATCCTGGCTGGATGCCGCA
GAAATGGACATGGATACCCCGTGAGTTACCCGGCGGGCGCGCTTGGCGTAATCATGGTCATAGCTGTTTC
CTGTGTGAAATTGTTATCCGCTCACAATTCCACACAACATACGAGCCGGAAGCATAAAGTGTAAAGCCTG
GGGTGCCTAATGAGTGAGCTAACTCACATTAATTGCGTTGCGCTCACTGCCCGCTTTCCAGTCGGGAAAC
CTGTCGTGCCAGCTGCATTAATGAATCGGCCAACGCGCGGGGAGAGGCGGTTTGCGTATTGGGCGCTCTT
CCGCTTCCTCGCTCACTGACTCGCTGCGCTCGGTCGTTCGGCTGCGGCGAGCGGTATCAGCTCACTCAAA
GGCGGTAATACGGTTATCCACAGAATCAGGGGATAACGCAGGAAAGAACATGTGAGCAAAAGGCCAGCAA
AAGGCCAGGAACCGTAAAAAGGCCGCGTTGCTGGCGTTTTTCCATAGGCTCCGCCCCCCTGACGAGCATC
ACAAAAATCGACGCTCAAGTCAGAGGTGGCGAAACCCGACAGGACTATAAAGATACCAGGCGTTTCCCCC
TGGAAGCTCCCTCGTGCGCTCTCCTGTTCCGACCCTGCCGCTTACCGGATACCTGTCCGCCTTTCTCCCT
TCGGGAAGCGTGGCGCTTTCTCATAGCTCACGCTGTAGGTATCTCAGTTCGGTGTAGGTCGTTCGCTCCA
AGCTGGGCTGTGTGCACGAACCCCCCGTTCAGCCCGACCGCTGCGCCTTATCCGGTAACTATCGTCTTGA
GTCCAACCCGGTAAGACACGACTTATCGCCACTGGCAGCAGCCACTGGTAACAGGATTAGCAGAGCGAGG
TATGTAGGCGGTGCTACAGAGTTCTTGAAGTGGTGGCCTAACTACGGCTACACTAGAAGAACAGTATTTG
GTATCTGCGCTCTGCTGAAGCCAGTTACCTTCGGAAAAAGAGTTGGTAGCTCTTGATCCGGCAAACAAAC
CACCGCTGGTAGCGGTGGTTTTTTTGTTTGCAAGCAGCAGATTACGCGCAGAAAAAAAGGATCTCAAGAA
GATCCTTTGATCTTTTCTACGGGGTCTGACGCTCAGTGGAACGAAAACTCACGTTAAGGGATTTTGGTCA
TGAGATTATCAAAAAGGATCTTCACCTAGATCCTTTTAAATTAAAAATGAAGTTTTAAATCAATCTAAAG
TATATATGAGTAAACTTGGTCTGACAGTTACCAATGCTTAATCAGTGAGGCACCTATCTCAGCGATCTGT
CTATTTCGTTCATCCATAGTTGCCTGACTCCCCGTCGTGTAGATAACTACGATACGGGAGGGCTTACCAT
CTGGCCCCAGTGCTGCAATGATACCGCGAGACCCACGCTCACCGGCTCCAGATTTATCAGCAATAAACCA
GCCAGCCGGAAGGGCCGAGCGCAGAAGTGGTCCTGCAACTTTATCCGCCTCCATCCAGTCTATTAATTGT
TGCCGGGAAGCTAGAGTAAGTAGTTCGCCAGTTAATAGTTTGCGCAACGTTGTTGCCATTGCTACAGGCA
TCGTGGTGTCACGCTCGTCGTTTGGTATGGCTTCATTCAGCTCCGGTTCCCAACGATCAAGGCGAGTTAC
ATGATCCCCCATGTTGTGCAAAAAAGCGGTTAGCTCCTTCGGTCCTCCGATCGTTGTCAGAAGTAAGTTG
GCCGCAGTGTTATCACTCATGGTTATGGCAGCACTGCATAATTCTCTTACTGTCATGCCATCCGTAAGAT
GCTTTTCTGTGACTGGTGAGTACTCAACCAAGTCATTCTGAGAATAGTGTATGCGGCGACCGAGTTGCTC
TTGCCCGGCGTCAATACGGGATAATACCGCGCCACATAGCAGAACTTTAAAAGTGCTCATCATTGGAAAA
CGTTCTTCGGGGCGAAAACTCTCAAGGATCTTACCGCTGTTGAGATCCAGTTCGATGTAACCCACTCGTG
CACCCAACTGATCTTCAGCATCTTTTACTTTCACCAGCGTTTCTGGGTGAGCAAAAACAGGAAGGCAAAA
TGCCGCAAAAAAGGGAATAAGGGCGACACGGAAATGTTGAATACTCAT
